>Addgene plasmid #203155 | Salsa-BC314-P4H3 | addgene full sequence | sequence record 421480 | Addgene NGS Result
AGCGCCCAATACGCAAACCGCCTCTCCCCGCGCGTTGGCCGATTCATTAATGCAGTCGAGGGATCTCCAT
AAGAGAAGAGGGACAGCTATGACTGGGAGTAGTCAGGAGAGGAGGAAAAATCTGGCTAGTAAAACATGTA
AGGAAAATTTTAGGGATGTTAAAGAAAAAAATAACACAAAACAAAATATAAAAAAAATCTAACCTCAAGT
CAAGGCTTTTCTATGGAATAAGGAATGGACAGCAGGGGGCTGTTTCATATACTGATGACCTCTTTATAGC
CAACCTTTGTTCATGGCAGCCAGCATATGGGCATATGTTGCCAAACTCTAAACCAAATACTCATTCTGAT
GTTTTAAATGATTTGCCCTCCCATATGTCCTTCCGAGTGAGAGACACAAAAAATTCCAACACACTATTGC
AATGAAAATAAATTTCCTTTATTAGCCAGAAGTCAGATGCTCAAGGGGCTTCATGATGTCCCCATAATTT
TTGGCAGAGGGAAAAAGATCGATCTCAGTGGTATTTGTGAGCCAGGGCATTGGCCACACCAGCCACCACC
TTCTGATAGGCAGCCTGCACCTGAGGAGTGAATTCTTTGCCAAAATGATGAGACAGCACAACAACCAGCA
CGTTGCCCAGGAGCTGTAGGAAAGAGAAGAAGGCATGAACATGGTTAGCAGAGGGGCCCGGTTTGGACTC
AGAGTATTTTATCCTCATCTCAAACAGTGTATATCATTGTAACCATAAAGAGAAAGGCAGGATGATGACC
AGGGTGTAGTTGTTTCTACCAATAAGAATATTTCCACGCCAGCCAGAATTTATATGCAGAAATATTCTAC
CTTATCATTTAATTATAACAATTGTTCTCTAAAACTGTGCTGAAGTACAATATAATATACCCTGATTGCC
TTGAAAAAAAAGTGATTAGAGAAAGTACTTACAATCTGACAAATAAACAAAAGTGAATTTAAAAATTCGT
TACAAATGCAAGCTAAAGTTTAACGAAAAAGTTACAGAAAATGAAAAGAAAATAAGAGGAGACAATGGTT
GTCAACAGAGTAGAAAGTGAAAGAAACAAAATTATCATGAGGGTCCATGGTGATACAAGGGACATCTTCC
CATTCTAAACAACACCCTGAAAACTTTGCCCCCTCCATATAACATGAATTTTACAATAGCGAAAAAGAAA
GAACAATCAAGGGTCCCCAAACTCACCCTGAAGTTCTCAGCTCTAGAGATATCGTCGAGGCCGCGCTAGC
GTTTAAACTGTCGACCTTAATTAAGAGATCTGCTCGAGGCGCGTCAGCTGACTAGAGGATCCCCGGGTAC
CGAGCTCGAATTCGGGGCCGCGGAGGCTGGATCGGTCCCGGTGTCTTCTATGGAGGTCAAAACAGCGTGG
ATGGCGTCTCCAGGCGATCTGACGGTTCACTAAACGAGCTCTGCTTATATAGGCCTCCCACCGTACACGC
CTACCTCGACCCGGGTACCGAGCTCGACTTTCACTTTTCTCTATCACTGATAGGGAGTGGTAAACTCGAC
TTTCACTTTTCTCTATCACTGATAGGGAGTGGTAAACTCGACTTTCACTTTTCTCTATCACTGATAGGGA
GTGGTAAACTCGACTTTCACTTTTCTCTATCACTGATAGGGAGTGGTAAACTCGACTTTCACTTTTCTCT
ATCACTGATAGGGAGTGGTAAACTCGACCTATATAAGCAGAGCTCGTTTAGTGAACCGTCAGATCGCCTG
GAGACGCCATCCACGCTGTTTTGACCTCCATAGAAGACACCGGGACCGATCCAGCCTCCGCGGCCCCGAA
TTCCTGCAGCGGCCGCTCTAGAACTAGTGGATCCCCGCGGATGGTGAGCAAGGGCGAGGAGCTGTTCACC
GGGGTGGTGCCCATCCTGGTCGAGCTGGACGGCGACGTAAACGGCCACAAGTTCAGCGTGTCCGGCGAGG
GCGAGGGCGATGCCACCTACGGCAAGCTGACCCTGAAGTTCATCTGCACCACCGGCAAGCTGCCCGTGCC
CTGGCCCACCCTCGTGACCACCCTGACCTACGGCGTGCAGTGCTTCAGCCGCTACCCCGACCACATGAAG
CAGCACGACTTCTTCAAGTCCGCCATGCCCGAAGGCTACGTCCAGGAGCGCACCATCTTCTTCAAGGACG
ACGGCAACTACAAGACCCGCGCCGAGGTGAAGTTCGAGGGCGACACCCTGGTGAACCGCATCGAGCTGAA
GGGCATCGACTTCAAGGAGGACGGCAACATCCTGGGGCACAAGCTGGAGTACAACTACAACAGCCACAAC
GTCTATATCATGGCCGACAAGCAGAAGAACGGCATCAAGGTGAACTTCAAGATCCGCCACAACATCGAGG
ACGGCAGCGTGCAGCTCGCCGACCACTACCAGCAGAACACCCCCATCGGCGACGGCCCCGTGCTGCTGCC
CGACAACCACTACCTGAGCACCCAGTCCGCCCTGAGCAAAGACCCCAACGAGAAGCGCGATCACATGGTC
CTGCTGGAGTTCGTGACCGCCGCCGGGATCACTCTCGGCATGGACGAGCTGTACAAGTAACTTGTAGGTG
GAATTCGATATCAAGCTTGTCGACCTAGTTCTAGAGGATCCAGACATGATAAGATACATTGATGAGTTTG
GACAAACCACAACTAGAATGCAGTGAAAAAAATGCTTTATTTGTGAAATTTGTGATGCTATTGCTTTATT
TGTAACCATTATAAGCTGCAATAAACAAGTTAACAACAACAATTGCATTCATTTTATGTTTCAGGTTCAG
GGGGAGGTGTGGGAGGTTTTTTAAAGCAAGTAAAACCTCTACAAATGTGGTATGGCTGATTATGATCCTG
CAAGCCTCGTCGTCCTGGCCGGACCACGCTATCTGTGCAAGGTCCCCGGCCCCGGACGCGCGCTCCATGA
GCAGAGCGCCCGCCGCCGAGGCGAAGACTCGGGCGGCGCCCTGCCCGTCCCACCAGGTCAACAGGCGGTA
ACCGGCCTCTTCATCGGGAATGCGCGCGACCTTCAGCATCGCCGGCATGTCCCCCTGGCGGACGGGAAGT
ATCCAGCTCGACCAAGCTGGCCGCGTCGAGTGAAGACGAAAGGGCCTCGTGATACGCCTATTTTTATAGG
TTAATGTCATGATAATAATGGTTTCTTAGACGTCAGGTGGCACTTTTCGGGGAAATGTGCGCGGAACCCC
TATTTGTTTATTTTTCTAAATACATTCAAATATGTATCCGCTCATGAGACAATAACCCTGATAAATGCTT
CAATAATATTGAAAAAGGAAGAGTATGAGTATTCAACATTTCCGTGTCGCCCTTATTCCCTTTTTTGCGG
CATTTTGCCTTCCTGTTTTTGCTCACCCAGAAACGCTGGTGAAAGTAAAAGATGCTGAAGATCAGTTGGG
TGCACGAGTGGGTTACATCGAACTGGATCTCAACAGCGGTAAGATCCTTGAGAGTTTTCGCCCCGAAGAA
CGTTTTCCAATGATGAGCACTTTTAAAGTTCTGCTATGTGGCGCGGTATTATCCCGTGTTGACGCCGGGC
AAGAGCAACTCGGTCGCCGCATACACTATTCTCAGAATGACTTGGTTGAGTACTCACCAGTCACAGAAAA
GCATCTTACGGATGGCATGACAGTAAGAGAATTATGCAGTGCTGCCATAACCATGAGTGATAACACTGCG
GCCAACTTACTTCTGACAACGATCGGAGGACCGAAGGAGCTAACCGCTTTTTTGCACAACATGGGGGATC
ATGTAACTCGCCTTGATCGTTGGGAACCGGAGCTGAATGAAGCCATACCAAACGACGAGCGTGACACCAC
GATGCCTGTAGCAATGGCAACAACGTTGCGCAAACTATTAACTGGCGAACTACTTACTCTAGCTTCCCGG
CAACAATTAATAGACTGGATGGAGGCGGATAAAGTTGCAGGACCACTTCTGCGCTCGGCCCTTCCGGCTG
GCTGGTTTATTGCTGATAAATCTGGAGCCGGTGAGCGTGGGTCTCGCGGTATCATTGCAGCACTGGGGCC
AGATGGTAAGCCCTCCCGTATCGTAGTTATCTACACGACGGGGAGTCAGGCAACTATGGATGAACGAAAT
AGACAGATCGCTGAGATAGGTGCCTCACTGATTAAGCATTGGTAACTGTCAGACCAAGTTTACTCATATA
TACTTTAGATTGATTTAAAACTTCATTTTTAATTTAAAAGGATCTAGGTGAAGATCCTTTTTGATAATCT
CATGACCAAAATCCCTTAACGTGAGTTTTCGTTCCACTGAGCGTCAGACCCCGTAGAAAAGATCAAAGGA
TCTTCTTGAGATCCTTTTTTTCTGCGCGTAATCTGCTGCTTGCAAACAAAAAAACCACCGCTACCAGCGG
TGGTTTGTTTGCCGGATCAAGAGCTACCAACTCTTTTTCCGAAGGTAACTGGCTTCAGCAGAGCGCAGAT
ACCAAATACTGTTCTTCTAGTGTAGCCGTAGTTAGGCCACCACTTCAAGAACTCTGTAGCACCGCCTACA
TACCTCGCTCTGCTAATCCTGTTACCAGTGGCTGCTGCCAGTGGCGATAAGTCGTGTCTTACCGGGTTGG
ACTCAAGACGATAGTTACCGGATAAGGCGCAGCGGTCGGGCTGAACGGGGGGTTCGTGCACACAGCCCAG
CTTGGAGCGAACGACCTACACCGAACTGAGATACCTACAGCGTGAGCTATGAGAAAGCGCCACGCTTCCC
GAAGGGAGAAAGGCGGACAGGTATCCGGTAAGCGGCAGGGTCGGAACAGGAGAGCGCACGAGGGAGCTTC
CAGGGGGAAACGCCTGGTATCTTTATAGTCCTGTCGGGTTTCGCCACCTCTGACTTGAGCGTCGATTTTT
GTGATGCTCGTCAGGGGGGCGGAGCCTATGGAAAAACGCCAGCAACGCGGCCTTTTTACGGTTCCTGGCC
TTTTGCTGGCCTTTTGCTCACATGTTCTTTCCTGCGTTATCCCCTGATTCTGTGGATAACCGTATTACCG
CCTTTGAGTGAGCTGATACCGCTCGCCGCAGCCGAACGACCGAGCGCAGCGAGTCAGTGAGCGAGGAAGC
GGAAG
Features (pLannotate 1.2.2; 17 found; start..end, strand, type, name):
      2..55      +  CDS            lacI (fragment): lac repressor; lacI; The lac repressor binds to the lac operator to inhibit transcription in E. coli. This inhibition can be relieved by adding lactose or isopropyl-β-D-thiogalactopyranoside (IPTG).
    388..443     -  polyA_signal   β-globin poly(A) signal: rabbit β-globin polyadenylation signal (Gil and Proudfoot, 1987)
    518..640     -  CDS            HBB: HBB_COLGU - Experimental evidence at transcript level: Swiss-Prot protein existence level 2. Involved in oxygen transport from the lung to the various peripheral tissues. From Colobus guereza (Mantled guereza) (Eastern black-and-white colobus monkey).
    644..1216    -  intron         β-globin intron: intron from rabbit β-globin gene
   1312..1343    -  misc_feature   MCS (fragment): pUC18/19 multiple cloning site
   1437..1475    -  promoter       minimal CMV promoter: human cytomegalovirus (CMV) immediate early promoter
   1493..1708    -  protein_bind   tetracycline response element (fragment): contains seven copies of the tetracycline operator tetO tetracycline repressor TetR
   1708..1753    +  promoter       TRE3GV promoter (fragment): 3rd-generation Tet-responsive promoter that can be activated by binding of Tet-On® 3G, optimized for retroviral and lentiviral vectors
   1829..1856    +  misc_feature   MCS (fragment): pBluescript multiple cloning site
   1861..2580    +  CDS            EGFP: the original enhanced GFP (Yang et al., 1996) mammalian codon-optimized
   2590..2613    +  misc_feature   MCS (fragment): pBluescript multiple cloning site
   2627..2761    -  polyA_signal   SV40 poly(A) signal: SV40 polyadenylation signal
   2784..2867    -  CDS            large T antigen (fragment): large T antigen from SV40 (simian virus 40)
   2861..3091    -  CDS            str (fragment): STR_KLEPN - Protein inferred from homology: Swiss-Prot protein existence level 3. The aminoglycoside phosphotransferases achieve inactivation of their antibiotic substrates by phosphorylation. From Klebsiella pneumoniae.
   3210..3314    +  promoter       AmpR promoter: bla
   3315..4175    +  CDS            AmpR: β-lactamase; bla; confers resistance to ampicillin, carbenicillin, and related antibiotics
   4346..4934    +  rep_origin     ori: high-copy-number ColE1/pMB1/pBR322/pUC origin of replication
