[The description below was written by a language model from this plasmid's Addgene catalogue record and pLannotate feature annotations shown in this document.]
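Description:
Salsa-BC314-P4H3 is a mammalian expression plasmid of about 5.1 kb, built on the pCER206 backbone, that serves as one member of a barcoded reporter set for the PRESTO-Salsa multiplexed GPCR screening platform. It is propagated in E. coli as a high-copy plasmid through a ColE1/pUC-type origin and is selected with ampicillin via the β-lactamase gene and its native promoter. No mammalian selection marker is recorded.

The payload is a synthetic EGFP/BC314 insert of roughly 730 bp, cloned between BsrGI and HindIII sites and placed under a tetracycline response element. The annotation shows a tetO array flanked by minimal promoter elements facing in both directions. One side, annotated as a TRE3G-type fragment, drives the mammalian codon-optimised EGFP coding sequence. The other side, a minimal CMV promoter, points toward a multiple cloning site remnant followed by a rabbit β-globin intron, a short β-globin coding fragment and the β-globin polyadenylation signal. No coding insert is annotated in that second arm. An SV40 polyadenylation signal lies just downstream of EGFP, though it is annotated on the opposite strand. The barcode itself is not annotated as a feature. Given the cloning sites and the insert name, it presumably sits at the 3′ end of the EGFP transcript, but the record does not state its exact position. The short lacI, large T antigen and streptomycin phosphotransferase hits appear to be backbone remnants.

In use, a tetracycline-type transactivator would induce transcription from the TRE. This would produce an EGFP transcript carrying the BC314 identifier, so that reporter output from this construct can be distinguished from other barcoded plasmids in pooled bioactivity screens.
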