Addgene plasmid #203155: Salsa-BC314-P4H3
Purpose: Expression of barcoded reporter plasmid for PRESTO-Salsa; EGFP/BC314
Depositing lab: Noah Palm. Depositing organization: Yale University. Publication: Highly multiplexed bioactivity screening reveals human and microbiota metabolome-GPCRome interactions. Chen H, Rosen CE, Gonzalez-Hernandez JA, Song D, Potempa J, Ring AM, Palm NW. Cell. 2023 Jul 6;186(14):3095-3110.e19. doi: 10.1016/j.cell.2023.05.024. Epub 2023 Jun 14. PubMed 37321219.
Backbone
  Vector backbone: pCER206
  Vector type: Mammalian Expression
Growth in bacteria
  Bacterial resistance: Ampicillin, 100 μg/mL
  Growth temperature: 37°C
  Growth strain: DH5alpha
  Copy number: High Copy
Gene/Insert
  Gene/Insert name: EGFP/BC314
  Species: Synthetic
  Insert size (bp): 730
  Promoter: Tet Response Element (TRE)
  Cloning method: Restriction Enzyme; 5′ cloning site BsrGI (not destroyed); 3′ cloning site HindIII (not destroyed)
  Sequencing primers: 5′ Custom primer (GAAGCGCGATCACATGG)
Terms and licenses: Academic/Nonprofit Terms; Industry Terms: Not Available to Industry
How to cite: Salsa-BC314-P4H3 was a gift from Noah Palm (Addgene plasmid # 203155 ; http://n2t.net/addgene:203155 ; RRID:Addgene_203155)
