>Addgene plasmid #203155 | Salsa-BC314-P4H3 | depositor partial sequence | sequence record 394028 | BC314
CTTGTAGGTG
